Addgene plasmid #68832: myc-hRAD18 d6BD
Purpose: Expresses c-myc-tagged human RAD18 deleting hRAD6 binding domain
Depositing lab: Satoshi Tateishi. Publication: RAD18 promotes DNA double-strand break repair during G1 phase through chromatin retention of 53BP1. Watanabe K, Iwabuchi K, Sun J, Tsuji Y, Tani T, Tokunaga K, Date T, Hashimoto M, Yamaizumi M, Tateishi S. Nucleic Acids Res. 2009 Apr;37(7):2176-93. doi: 10.1093/nar/gkp082. Epub 2009 Feb 19. PubMed 19228710.
Backbone
  Vector backbone: pCAGGS
  Vector type: Mammalian Expression
Growth in bacteria
  Bacterial resistance: Ampicillin, 100 μg/mL
  Growth temperature: 37°C
  Growth strain: DH5alpha
  Copy number: High Copy
Gene/Insert
  Gene/Insert name: c-myc tagged human RAD18 deleting hRAD6 binding domain (alt name: myc hRAD18 d6BD)
  Species: H. sapiens (human)
  Entrez Gene: RAD18 (a.k.a. RNF73)
  Promoter: CAG
  Tag / fusion protein: c-myc
  Cloning method: Restriction Enzyme; 5′ cloning site EcoRI (unknown if destroyed); 3′ cloning site EcoRI (unknown if destroyed)
  Sequencing primers: 5′ GCTTCTGGCGTGTGACC; 3′ GTATTTGTGAGCCAGGGCAT
Terms and licenses: Academic/Nonprofit Terms; Industry Terms: Not Available to Industry
How to cite: myc-hRAD18 d6BD was a gift from Satoshi Tateishi (Addgene plasmid # 68832 ; http://n2t.net/addgene:68832 ; RRID:Addgene_68832)
