[The description below was written by a language model from this plasmid's Addgene catalogue record.]
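Description:
myc-hRAD18 d6BD is a mammalian expression plasmid built on the pCAGGS backbone. It is maintained in E. coli as a high-copy plasmid under ampicillin selection. The record lists no mammalian selection marker, so it is best suited to transient transfection unless combined with a separate selection strategy. No feature table is provided, so details such as the origin of replication and polyadenylation signal are not documented here.

The insert is a human RAD18 (also known as RNF73) coding sequence carrying a c-myc epitope tag and lacking the RAD6-binding domain. It was cloned by restriction enzyme into an EcoRI site at both ends; whether those sites remain intact is not recorded. The position of the tag (N- or C-terminal) and the exact boundaries of the deletion are also not stated. Expression is driven by the CAG promoter, a strong composite promoter combining the CMV early enhancer with chicken β-actin promoter sequences, which gives high constitutive expression in a wide range of mammalian cell types. The myc tag allows the mutant protein to be detected or immunoprecipitated with anti-myc antibodies and distinguished from endogenous RAD18.

RAD18 is an E3 ubiquitin ligase that normally partners with the E2 enzyme RAD6. Removing the RAD6-binding domain yields a mutant expected to be unable to recruit that partner, which makes it useful for testing which RAD18 functions depend on the RAD6 interaction. The associated study concerns RAD18's role in DNA double-strand break repair in G1 phase through chromatin retention of 53BP1. This suggests the construct served as one of a set of domain-deletion mutants for structure–function or complementation experiments in that context.
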