>Addgene plasmid #68832 | myc-hRAD18 d6BD | addgene partial sequence | sequence record 125288 | pCAGGS5 5'-ggttcggcttctggcgtgtgacc-3'
GTTCATGCCTTCTTCTTTTTCCTACAGCTCCTGGGCAACGTGCTGGTTATTGTGCTGTCTCATCATTTTG
GCAAAGAATTCACCATGGACTCCCTGGCCGAGTCTCGGTGGCCTCCGGGCCTGGCAGTCATGAAGACAAT
AGATGATTTGCTGCGGTGTGGAATTTGCTTCGAGTATTTCAACATTGCAATGATAATACCTCAGTGTTCA
CATAACTACTGCTCTCTCTGTATAAGAAAATTTCTGTCCTATAAAACTCAGTGTCCAACTTGCTGTGTGA
CTGTCACAGAGCCGGATCTGAAAAATAACCGCATATTAGATGAACTGGTAAAAAGCTTGAATTTTGCACG
GAATCATCTGCTGCAGTTTGCTTTAGAGTCACCAGCCAAATCTCCTGCTTCTTCCTCTTCAAAGAATCTT
GCTGTCAAAGTATATACTCCTGTAGCCTCCAGACAGTCTTTAAAGCAGGGGAGCAGGTTAATGGATAATT
TCTTGATCAGAGAAATGAGTGGTTCTACATCAGAGTTGTTGATAAAAGAAAATAAAAGCAAATTCAGCCC
TCAAAAAGAGGCGAGCCCTGCTGCAAAGACCAAAGAGACACGTTCTGTAGAAGAGATCGCTCCAGATCCC
TCAGAGGCTAAGCGTCCTGAGCCACCCTCGACATCCACTTTG
