>Addgene plasmid #68832 | myc-hRAD18 d6BD | addgene partial sequence | sequence record 125291 | Bglob-pA-R 5'-ttttggcagagggaaaaaga-3'
CCACCACCTTCTGATAGGCAGCCTGCACCTGAGGAGTGAATTCTTACAAGTCCGCTTCAGAAATGAGCTT
TTGCTCATTCCTATTACGCTTGTTTCTTGGTTNAATCTCAGCACTTTCAGCGGCTCTTGTGCGGCGATTC
TGTCTTGGACTTATTTCTGTGTCTTGAAGATCGTTTTTATGTGATGCTTCCCAGGCTTCCTCTTCTTCTA
AAAGATCTCTTATGATGTCTGAACTGGAACTATTGCATGAATCTGATTCTGATGAANAAAGAACTTCTTG
AATATCAATACAGCTAGAAGAATCCTCTTCTCTGTCAGGTTCCAATTCCTCTGGGGAGTCCAGCTTTGAT
TGAGAAAAGTGGTTTGTTACTGAGGTGTGGATTTCATCTATTTCCTTTTCTGTTTGGTCCTTTG
